Addgene plasmid #233088: pYihI
Purpose: Expression of GST-YihI (wildtype sequence)
Depositing lab: Michael Downey. Depositing organization: University of Ottawa. Publication: Identification of polyphosphate-binding proteins in Escherichia coli uncovers targets involved in translation control and ribosome biogenesis. Baijal K, Kore B, Abramchuk I, Denoncourt A, Han S, Simms A, Dagenais A, Long AR, Rudner AD, Lavallee-Adam M, Gray MJ, Downey M. mBio. 2025 Aug 13;16(8):e0050025. doi: 10.1128/mbio.00500-25. Epub 2025 Jul 7. PubMed 40621900.
Backbone
  Vector backbone: pGEX4T1
  Backbone size w/o insert (bp): 4958
  Total vector size (bp): 5465
  Vector type: Bacterial Expression
Growth in bacteria
  Bacterial resistance: Ampicillin, 100 μg/mL
  Growth temperature: 37°C
  Growth strain: DH5alpha
  Copy number: High Copy
Gene/Insert
  Gene/Insert name: YihI
  Species: E. coli
  Insert size (bp): 507
  Tag / fusion protein: GST (N terminal on backbone)
Resource information
  A portion of this plasmid was derived from a plasmid made by: GenScript
Terms and licenses: Academic/Nonprofit Terms; Industry Terms
Depositor comments: Please visit https://doi.org/10.1101/2025.02.12.637445 for bioRxiv preprint.
How to cite: pYihI was a gift from Michael Downey (Addgene plasmid # 233088 ; http://n2t.net/addgene:233088 ; RRID:Addgene_233088)
