[The description below was written by a language model from this plasmid's Addgene catalogue record and pLannotate feature annotations shown in this document.]
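Description:
pYihI is a bacterial expression plasmid built on the pGEX4T1 backbone for producing the wild-type E. coli protein YihI as an N-terminal glutathione S-transferase (GST) fusion. The 5,465 bp plasmid replicates in E. coli from a high-copy ColE1/pMB1-type origin and is selected with ampicillin through the β-lactamase (AmpR) gene and its own promoter. Short fragments annotated as bom, rop, lacZα and yciV, along with a lac promoter/CAP site, are backbone remnants with no evident role in the expression cassette.

The cassette is driven by the tac promoter, a strong trp/lac hybrid, followed by a lac operator. The plasmid also carries lacI under its own promoter. The resulting lac repressor keeps transcription off until it is relieved by IPTG or lactose. Downstream lies the Schistosoma japonicum GST coding sequence, followed after a short linker by the 507 bp yihI open reading frame. In pGEX-4T vectors this linker normally encodes a thrombin cleavage site, although the feature table does not annotate one. The GST moiety allows affinity capture of the fusion on glutathione resin.

YihI is annotated as a GTPase-activating protein for the Der/EngA GTPase. It is implicated in 50S ribosomal subunit assembly, and its overexpression inhibits cell growth, so tight inducible control is useful here. The associated study concerns polyphosphate-binding proteins in E. coli involved in translation control and ribosome biogenesis. This suggests the plasmid serves as a source of recombinant GST-YihI for such work, and the "wildtype sequence" label implies it may act as a reference for variant versions. Part of the plasmid was derived from commercially synthesised material.
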