Features (pLannotate 1.2.2; 17 found; start..end, strand, type, name):
      1..589     +  rep_origin     ori: high-copy-number ColE1/pMB1/pBR322/pUC origin of replication
    775..826     -  misc_feature   bom (fragment): basis of mobility region from pBR322
    833..910     +  promoter       lacI promoter: lacI
    911..1993    +  CDS            lacI: lac repressor; lacI; The lac repressor binds to the lac operator to inhibit transcription in E. coli. This inhibition can be relieved by adding lactose or isopropyl-β-D-thiogalactopyranoside (IPTG).
   2006..2027    +  protein_bind   CAP binding site: CAP binding activates transcription in the presence of cAMP. E. coli catabolite activator protein
   2042..2072    +  promoter       lac promoter: promoter for the E. coli lac operon
   2080..2096    +  protein_bind   lac operator: The lac repressor binds to the lac operator to inhibit transcription in E. coli. This inhibition can be relieved by adding lactose or isopropyl-β-D-thiogalactopyranoside (IPTG). lac repressor encoded by lacI
   2116..2289    +  CDS            lacZα: LacZα fragment of β-galactosidase; lacZ fragment
   2553..2669    -  CDS            yciV (fragment): RNAAM_ECOLI - Also known as trpH From Escherichia coli (strain K12).
   2745..2773    +  promoter       tac promoter: strong E. coli promoter; hybrid between the trp and lac UV5 promoters
   2781..2797    +  protein_bind   lac operator: The lac repressor binds to the lac operator to inhibit transcription in E. coli. This inhibition can be relieved by adding lactose or isopropyl-β-D-thiogalactopyranoside (IPTG). lac repressor encoded by lacI
   2820..3473    +  CDS            GST26_SCHJA: Experimental evidence at protein level: Swiss-Prot protein existence level 1. GST isoenzymes appear to play a central role in the parasite detoxification system. Other functions are also suspected including a role in increasing the solubility of haematin in the parasite gut. From Schistosoma japonicum (Blood fluke).
   3507..4013    +  CDS            yihI: YIHI_ECOLI - Experimental evidence at protein level: Swiss-Prot protein existence level 1. A GTPase-activating protein (GAP) that modifies Der/EngA GTPase function, negatively regulating cell growth, probably via ribosome assembly. Stimulates the GTPase activity of Der; a construct missing the first 45 residues is even more stimulatory. Does not stimulate 2 other GTPases (ObgE and Era). Overexpression inhibits cell growth; precursor 16S rRNA accumulates, the 23S rRNA is 6-7 bases longer than usual, and 50S ribosomal subunits are improperly assembled, leading to 45S subunits lacking proteins L9
   4044..4083    +  CDS            rop (fragment): Rop protein, which maintains plasmids at low copy number; rop
   4185..4225    +  misc_feature   bom (fragment): basis of mobility region from pBR322
   4330..4434    +  promoter       AmpR promoter: bla
   4435..5295    +  CDS            AmpR: β-lactamase; bla; confers resistance to ampicillin, carbenicillin, and related antibiotics
>Addgene plasmid #233088 | pYihI | addgene full sequence | sequence record 468383 | Addgene NGS Result
TTGAGATCCTTTTTTTCTGCGCGTAATCTGCTGCTTGCAAACAAAAAAACCACCGCTACCAGCGGTGGTT
TGTTTGCCGGATCAAGAGCTACCAACTCTTTTTCCGAAGGTAACTGGCTTCAGCAGAGCGCAGATACCAA
ATACTGTCCTTCTAGTGTAGCCGTAGTTAGGCCACCACTTCAAGAACTCTGTAGCACCGCCTACATACCT
CGCTCTGCTAATCCTGTTACCAGTGGCTGCTGCCAGTGGCGATAAGTCGTGTCTTACCGGGTTGGACTCA
AGACGATAGTTACCGGATAAGGCGCAGCGGTCGGGCTGAACGGGGGGTTCGTGCACACAGCCCAGCTTGG
AGCGAACGACCTACACCGAACTGAGATACCTACAGCGTGAGCTATGAGAAAGCGCCACGCTTCCCGAAGG
GAGAAAGGCGGACAGGTATCCGGTAAGCGGCAGGGTCGGAACAGGAGAGCGCACGAGGGAGCTTCCAGGG
GGAAACGCCTGGTATCTTTATAGTCCTGTCGGGTTTCGCCACCTCTGACTTGAGCGTCGATTTTTGTGAT
GCTCGTCAGGGGGGCGGAGCCTATGGAAAAACGCCAGCAACGCGGCCTTTTTACGGTTCCTGGCCTTTTG
CTGGCCTTTTGCTCACATGTTCTTTCCTGCGTTATCCCCTGATTCTGTGGATAACCGTATTACCGCCTTT
GAGTGAGCTGATACCGCTCGCCGCAGCCGAACGACCGAGCGCAGCGAGTCAGTGAGCGAGGAAGCGGAAG
AGCGCCTGATGCGGTATTTTCTCCTTACGCATCTGTGCGGTATTTCACACCGCATAAATTCCGACACCAT
CGAATGGCGCAAAACCTTTCGCGGTATGGCATGATAGCGCCCGGAAGAGAGTCAATTCAGGGTGGTGAAT
GTGAAACCAGTAACGTTATACGATGTCGCAGAGTATGCCGGTGTCTCTTATCAGACCGTTTCCCGCGTGG
TGAACCAGGCCAGCCACGTTTCTGCGAAAACGCGGGAAAAAGTGGAAGCGGCGATGGCGGAGCTGAATTA
CATTCCCAACCGCGTGGCACAACAACTGGCGGGCAAACAGTCGTTGCTGATTGGCGTTGCCACCTCCAGT
CTGGCCCTGCACGCGCCGTCGCAAATTGTCGCGGCGATTAAATCTCGCGCCGATCAACTGGGTGCCAGCG
TGGTGGTGTCGATGGTAGAACGAAGCGGCGTCGAAGCCTGTAAAGCGGCGGTGCACAATCTTCTCGCGCA
ACGCGTCAGTGGGCTGATCATTAACTATCCGCTGGATGACCAGGATGCCATTGCTGTGGAAGCTGCCTGC
ACTAATGTTCCGGCGTTATTTCTTGATGTCTCTGACCAGACACCCATCAACAGTATTATTTTCTCCCATG
AAGACGGTACGCGACTGGGCGTGGAGCATCTGGTCGCATTGGGTCACCAGCAAATCGCGCTGTTAGCGGG
CCCATTAAGTTCTGTCTCGGCGCGTCTGCGTCTGGCTGGCTGGCATAAATATCTCACTCGCAATCAAATT
CAGCCGATAGCGGAACGGGAAGGCGACTGGAGTGCCATGTCCGGTTTTCAACAAACCATGCAAATGCTGA
ATGAGGGCATCGTTCCCACTGCGATGCTGGTTGCCAACGATCAGATGGCGCTGGGCGCAATGCGCGCCAT
TACCGAGTCCGGGCTGCGCGTTGGTGCGGATATCTCGGTAGTGGGATACGACGATACCGAAGACAGCTCA
TGTTATATCCCGCCGTTAACCACCATCAAACAGGATTTTCGCCTGCTGGGGCAAACCAGCGTGGACCGCT
TGCTGCAACTCTCTCAGGGCCAGGCGGTGAAGGGCAATCAGCTGTTGCCCGTCTCACTGGTGAAAAGAAA
AACCACCCTGGCGCCCAATACGCAAACCGCCTCTCCCCGCGCGTTGGCCGATTCATTAATGCAGCTGGCA
CGACAGGTTTCCCGACTGGAAAGCGGGCAGTGAGCGCAACGCAATTAATGTAAGTTAGCTCACTCATTAG
GCACCCCAGGCTTTACACTTTATGCTTCCGGCTCGTATGTTGTGTGGAATTGTGAGCGGATAACAATTTC
ACACAGGAAACAGCTATGACCATGATTACGGATTCACTGGCCGTCGTTTTACAACGTCGTGACTGGGAAA
ACCCTGGCGTTACCCAACTTAATCGCCTTGCAGCACATCCCCCTTTCGCCAGCTGGCGTAATAGCGAAGA
GGCCCGCACCGATCGCCCTTCCCAACAGTTGCGCAGCCTGAATGGCGAATGGCGCTTTGCCTGGTTTCCG
GCACCAGAAGCGGTGCCGGAAAGCTGGCTGGAGTGCGATCTTCCTGAGGCCGATACTGTCGTCGTCCCCT
CAAACTGGCAGATGCACGGTTACGATGCGCCCATCTACACCAACGTGACCTATCCCATTACGGTCAATCC
GCCGTTTGTTCCCACGGAGAATCCGACGGGTTGTTACTCGCTCACATTTAATGTTGATGAAAGCTGGCTA
CAGGAAGGCCAGACGCGAATTATTTTTGATGGCGTTGGAATTAGCTTATCGACTGCACGGTGCACCAATG
CTTCTGGCGTCAGGCAGCCATCGGAAGCTGTGGTATGGCTGTGCAGGTCGTAAATCACTGCATAATTCGT
GTCGCTCAAGGCGCACTCCCGTTCTGGATAATGTTTTTTGCGCCGACATCATAACGGTTCTGGCAAATAT
TCTGAAATGAGCTGTTGACAATTAATCATCGGCTCGTATAATGTGTGGAATTGTGAGCGGATAACAATTT
CACACAGGAAACAGTATTCATGTCCCCTATACTAGGTTATTGGAAAATTAAGGGCCTTGTGCAACCCACT
CGACTTCTTTTGGAATATCTTGAAGAAAAATATGAAGAGCATTTGTATGAGCGCGATGAAGGTGATAAAT
GGCGAAACAAAAAGTTTGAATTGGGTTTGGAGTTTCCCAATCTTCCTTATTATATTGATGGTGATGTTAA
ATTAACACAGTCTATGGCCATCATACGTTATATAGCTGACAAGCACAACATGTTGGGTGGTTGTCCAAAA
GAGCGTGCAGAGATTTCAATGCTTGAAGGAGCGGTTTTGGATATTAGATACGGTGTTTCGAGAATTGCAT
ATAGTAAAGACTTTGAAACTCTCAAAGTTGATTTTCTTAGCAAGCTACCTGAAATGCTGAAAATGTTCGA
AGATCGTTTATGTCATAAAACATATTTAAATGGTGATCATGTAACCCATCCTGACTTCATGTTGTATGAC
GCTCTTGATGTTGTTTTATACATGGACCCAATGTGCCTGGATGCGTTCCCAAAATTAGTTTGTTTTAAAA
AACGTATTGAAGCTATCCCACAAATTGATAAGTACTTGAAATCCAGCAAGTATATAGCATGGCCTTTGCA
GGGCTGGCAAGCCACGTTTGGTGGTGGCGACCATCCTCCAAAATCGGATCTGGTTCCGCGTGGATCCCCG
GAATTCATGAAACCATCATCTTCAAACTCACGCAGCAAAGGTCATGCAAAAGCGCGTCGAAAAACACGCG
AGGAGCTGGATCAGGAAGCTCGTGATCGCAAGCGTCAGAAAAAACGTCGTGGTCATGCGCCGGGCAGCCG
CGCAGCGGGCGGAAACACCACGTCAGGCAGCAAAGGCCAGAACGCACCAAAAGATCCACGTATTGGCAGT
AAAACCCCTATTCCATTGGGCGTGACTGAAAAAGTCACCAAACAGCACAAACCGAAGAGTGAGAAACCTA
TGCTTTCACCGCAGGCGGAGTTGGAATTACTGGAAACGGATGAGCGTCTGGATGCGCTGCTGGAACGTCT
GGAAGCAGGCGAAACCCTGAGTGCCGAAGAGCAATCCTGGGTGGATGCTAAACTGGATCGTATTGATGAG
TTGATGCAGAAACTCGGCCTCTCTTATGACGATGACGAAGAAGAGGAAGAAGACGAGAAGCAAGAAGACA
TGATGCGTCTGCTGCGGGGCAACTAAGCGGCCGCATCGTGACTGACTGACGATCTGCCTCGCGCGTTTCG
GTGATGACGGTGAAAACCTCTGACACATGCAGCTCCCGGAGACGGTCACAGCTTGTCTGTAAGCGGATGC
CGGGAGCAGACAAGCCCGTCAGGGCGCGTCAGCGGGTGTTGGCGGGTGTCGGGGCGCAGCCATGACCCAG
TCACGTAGCGATAGCGGAGTGTATAATTCTTGAAGACGAAAGGGCCTCGTGATACGCCTATTTTTATAGG
TTAATGTCATGATAATAATGGTTTCTTAGACGTCAGGTGGCACTTTTCGGGGAAATGTGCGCGGAACCCC
TATTTGTTTATTTTTCTAAATACATTCAAATATGTATCCGCTCATGAGACAATAACCCTGATAAATGCTT
CAATAATATTGAAAAAGGAAGAGTATGAGTATTCAACATTTCCGTGTCGCCCTTATTCCCTTTTTTGCGG
CATTTTGCCTTCCTGTTTTTGCTCACCCAGAAACGCTGGTGAAAGTAAAAGATGCTGAAGATCAGTTGGG
TGCACGAGTGGGTTACATCGAACTGGATCTCAACAGCGGTAAGATCCTTGAGAGTTTTCGCCCCGAAGAA
CGTTTTCCAATGATGAGCACTTTTAAAGTTCTGCTATGTGGCGCGGTATTATCCCGTGTTGACGCCGGGC
AAGAGCAACTCGGTCGCCGCATACACTATTCTCAGAATGACTTGGTTGAGTACTCACCAGTCACAGAAAA
GCATCTTACGGATGGCATGACAGTAAGAGAATTATGCAGTGCTGCCATAACCATGAGTGATAACACTGCG
GCCAACTTACTTCTGACAACGATCGGAGGACCGAAGGAGCTAACCGCTTTTTTGCACAACATGGGGGATC
ATGTAACTCGCCTTGATCGTTGGGAACCGGAGCTGAATGAAGCCATACCAAACGACGAGCGTGACACCAC
GATGCCTGCAGCAATGGCAACAACGTTGCGCAAACTATTAACTGGCGAACTACTTACTCTAGCTTCCCGG
CAACAATTAATAGACTGGATGGAGGCGGATAAAGTTGCAGGACCACTTCTGCGCTCGGCCCTTCCGGCTG
GCTGGTTTATTGCTGATAAATCTGGAGCCGGTGAGCGTGGGTCTCGCGGTATCATTGCAGCACTGGGGCC
AGATGGTAAGCCCTCCCGTATCGTAGTTATCTACACGACGGGGAGTCAGGCAACTATGGATGAACGAAAT
AGACAGATCGCTGAGATAGGTGCCTCACTGATTAAGCATTGGTAACTGTCAGACCAAGTTTACTCATATA
TACTTTAGATTGATTTAAAACTTCATTTTTAATTTAAAAGGATCTAGGTGAAGATCCTTTTTGATAATCT
CATGACCAAAATCCCTTAACGTGAGTTTTCGTTCCACTGAGCGTCAGACCCCGTAGAAAAGATCAAAGGA
TCTTC
